LOCUS       Exported 7276 bp ds-DNA circular SYN 12-MAY-2021
DEFINITION  wt VP2/VP3 only to participate in capsid assembly; no ITR's.
ACCESSION   .
VERSION     .
KEYWORDS    pRC_RR_VP2/3
SOURCE      synthetic DNA construct
  ORGANISM  synthetic DNA construct
REFERENCE   1 (bases 1 to 7276)
  AUTHORS   Judd J, Wei F, Nguyen PQ, Tartaglia LJ, Agbandje-McKenna M, Silberg
            JJ, Suh J
  TITLE     Random Insertion of mCherry Into VP3 Domain of Adeno-associated
            Virus Yields Fluorescent Capsids With no Loss of Infectivity.
  JOURNAL   Mol Ther Nucleic Acids. 2012 Nov 13;1:e54. doi:
            10.1038/mtna.2012.46.
  PUBMED    23629029
REFERENCE   2 (bases 1 to 7276)
  AUTHORS   .
  TITLE     Direct Submission
  JOURNAL   Exported May 12, 2021 from SnapGene Server 1.1.58
            http://www.snapgene.com
FEATURES             Location/Qualifiers
     source          1..7276
                     /organism="synthetic DNA construct"
                     /mol_type="other DNA"
     rep_origin      complement(3..458)
                     /direction=LEFT
                     /label=f1 ori
                     /note="f1 bacteriophage origin of replication; arrow
                     indicates direction of (+) strand synthesis"
     primer_bind     complement(140..161)
                     /label=F1ori-F
                     /note="F1 origin, forward primer"
     primer_bind     352..371
                     /label=F1ori-R
                     /note="F1 origin, reverse primer"
     primer_bind     585..607
                     /label=M13/pUC Forward
                     /note="In lacZ gene"
     primer_bind     599..616
                     /label=M13 Forward
                     /note="In lacZ gene. Also called M13-F20 or M13 (-21)
                     Forward"
     primer_bind     600..616
                     /label=M13 fwd
                     /note="common sequencing primer, one of multiple similar
                     variants"
     primer_bind     626..645
                     /label=T7
                     /note="T7 promoter, forward primer"
     promoter        626..644
                     /label=T7 promoter
                     /note="promoter for bacteriophage T7 RNA polymerase"
     primer_bind     669..685
                     /label=pBluescriptKS
                     /note="For pBluescript vector"
     primer_bind     670..686
                     /label=KS primer
                     /note="common sequencing primer, one of multiple similar
                     variants"
     primer_bind     complement(720..736)
                     /label=SK primer
                     /note="common sequencing primer, one of multiple similar
                     variants"
     primer_bind     complement(720..736)
                     /label=pBluescriptSK
                     /note="For pBluescript vector"
     CDS             4798..4809
                     /codon_start=1
                     /product="WELQut protease recognition and cleavage site"
                     /label=WELQut site
                     /translation="WELQ"
     primer_bind     complement(5088..5108)
                     /label=T3
                     /note="T3 promoter, forward primer"
     promoter        complement(5088..5106)
                     /label=T3 promoter
                     /note="promoter for bacteriophage T3 RNA polymerase"
     primer_bind     complement(5127..5143)
                     /label=M13 rev
                     /note="common sequencing primer, one of multiple similar
                     variants"
     primer_bind     complement(5127..5143)
                     /label=M13 Reverse
                     /note="In lacZ gene. Also called M13-rev"
     primer_bind     complement(5140..5162)
                     /label=M13/pUC Reverse
                     /note="In lacZ gene"
     protein_bind    5151..5167
                     /label=lac operator
                     /bound_moiety="lac repressor encoded by lacI"
                     /note="The lac repressor binds to the lac operator to
                     inhibit transcription in E. coli. This inhibition can be
                     relieved by adding lactose or
                     isopropyl-beta-D-thiogalactopyranoside (IPTG)."
     promoter        complement(5175..5205)
                     /label=lac promoter
                     /note="promoter for the E. coli lac operon"
     protein_bind    5220..5241
                     /label=CAP binding site
                     /bound_moiety="E. coli catabolite activator protein"
                     /note="CAP binding activates transcription in the presence
                     of cAMP."
     primer_bind     complement(5358..5375)
                     /label=L4440
                     /note="L4440 vector, forward primer"
     rep_origin      complement(5529..6117)
                     /direction=LEFT
                     /label=ori
                     /note="high-copy-number ColE1/pMB1/pBR322/pUC origin of
                     replication"
     primer_bind     complement(5609..5628)
                     /label=pBR322ori-F
                     /note="pBR322 origin, forward primer"
     CDS             complement(6288..7148)
                     /codon_start=1
                     /gene="bla"
                     /product="beta-lactamase"
                     /label=AmpR
                     /note="confers resistance to ampicillin, carbenicillin, and
                     related antibiotics"
                     /translation="MSIQHFRVALIPFFAAFCLPVFAHPETLVKVKDAEDQLGARVGYI
                     ELDLNSGKILESFRPEERFPMMSTFKVLLCGAVLSRIDAGQEQLGRRIHYSQNDLVEYS
                     PVTEKHLTDGMTVRELCSAAITMSDNTAANLLLTTIGGPKELTAFLHNMGDHVTRLDRW
                     EPELNEAIPNDERDTTMPVAMATTLRKLLTGELLTLASRQQLIDWMEADKVAGPLLRSA
                     LPAGWFIADKSGAGERGSRGIIAALGPDGKPSRIVVIYTTGSQATMDERNRQIAEIGAS
                     LIKHW"
     primer_bind     6911..6930
                     /label=Amp-R
                     /note="Ampicillin resistance gene, reverse primer"
     promoter        complement(7149..7253)
                     /gene="bla"
                     /label=AmpR promoter
ORIGIN
        1 ctaaattgta agcgttaata ttttgttaaa attcgcgtta aatttttgtt aaatcagctc
       61 attttttaac caataggccg aaatcggcaa aatcccttat aaatcaaaag aatagaccga
      121 gatagggttg agtgttgttc cagtttggaa caagagtcca ctattaaaga acgtggactc
      181 caacgtcaaa ggnnnnnnnn nnnnnnnnnn nnnnnnnnnn nnnnnnnnnn nnnnnnnnnn
      241 ntnnnnnnnn nnnnnnnnnn nnnnnnnnnn nnnnnnnnnn nnnnnnnnnn nnnnnnnnnn
      301 nnnnnnnnnn nnnnnnnnnn nnnnnnnnnn nnngnnnnnn nnnnnnnnnn nnnnnnnnnn
      361 nnnnnnnnnn nnnnnnnnnn nnnnnnnnnn nnnnnnnnnn nnnnnnnnnn nnnnnnnnnn
      421 nnnnnnnnnn nnnnnnnnnn nnnnnnnnnn nnnnnnnncc cattcgccat tcaggctgcg
      481 caactgttgg gaagggcgat cggtgcgggc ctcttcgcta ttacgccagc tggcgaaagg
      541 gggatgtgct gcaaggcgat taagttgggt aacgccaggg ttttcccagt cacgacgttg
      601 taaaacgacg gccagtgagc gcgcgtaata cgactcacta tagggcgaat tgggtaccgg
      661 gccccccctc gaggtcgacg gtatcgataa gcttgatatc gaattcctgc agcccggggg
      721 atccactagt tctagagtcc tgtattagag gtcacgtgag tgttttgcga cattttgcga
      781 caccatgtgg tcacgctggg tatttaagcc cgagtgagca cgcagggtct ccattttgaa
      841 gcgggaggtt tgaacgcgca gccgccatgc cggggtttta cgagattgtg attaaggtcc
      901 ccagcgacct tgacgagcat ctgcccggca tttctgacag ctttgtgaac tgggtggccg
      961 agaaggaatg ggagttgccg ccagattctg acatggatct gaatctgatt gagcaggcac
     1021 ccctgaccgt ggccgagaag ctgcagcgcg actttctgac ggaatggcgt cgtgtgagta
     1081 aggccccgga ggcccttttc tttgtgcaat ttgagaaggg agagagctac ttccacatgc
     1141 acgtgctcgt ggaaaccacc ggggtgaaat ctatggtttt gggacgtttc ctgagtcaga
     1201 ttcgcgaaaa actgattcag agaatttacc gcgggatcga gccgactttg ccaaactggt
     1261 tcgcggtcac aaagaccaga aatggtgccg gaggcgggaa caaggtggtg gatgagtgct
     1321 acatccccaa ttacttgctc cccaaaaccc agcctgagct ccagtgggcg tggactaata
     1381 tggaacagta tttaagcgcc tgtttgaatc tcacggagcg taaacggttg gtggcgcagc
     1441 atctgacgca cgtgtcgcag acgcaggagc agaacaaaga gaatcagaat cccaattctg
     1501 atgcgccggt gatcagatca aaaacttcag ccaggtacat ggagctggtc gggtggctcg
     1561 tggacaaggg gattacctcg gagaagcagt ggatacagga ggaccaggcc tcatacatct
     1621 ccttcaatgc ggcctccaac tcgcggtccc aaatcaaggc tgccttggac aatgcgggaa
     1681 agattatgag cctgactaaa accgcccccg actacctggt gggccagcag cccgtggagg
     1741 acatttccag caatcggatt tataaaattt tggaactaaa cgggtacgat ccccaatatg
     1801 cggcttccgt ctttctggga tgggccacga aaaagttcgg caagaggaac accatctggc
     1861 tgtttgggcc tgcaactacc gggaagacca acatcgcgga ggccatagcc cacactgtgc
     1921 ccttctacgg gtgcgtaaac tggaccaatg agaactttcc cttcaacgac tgtgtcgaca
     1981 agatggtgat ctggtgggag gaggggaaga tgaccgccaa ggtcgtggag tcggccaaag
     2041 ccattctcgg aggaagcaag gtgcgcgtgg accagaaatg caagtcctcg gcccagatag
     2101 acccgactcc cgtgatcgtc acctccaaca ccaacatgtg cgccgtgatt gacgggaact
     2161 caacgacctt cgaacaccag cagccgttgc aagaccggat gttcaaattt gaactcaccc
     2221 gccgtctgga tcatgacttt gggaaggtca ccaagcagga agtcaaagac tttttccggt
     2281 gggcaaagga tcacgtggtt gaggtggagc atgaattcta cgtcaaaaag ggtggagcca
     2341 agaaaagacc cgcccccagt gacgcagata taagtgagcc caaacgggtg cgcgagtcag
     2401 ttgcgcagcc atcgacgtca gacgcggaag cttcgatcaa ctacgcagac aggtaccaaa
     2461 acaaatgttc tcgtcacgtg ggcatgaatc tgatgctgtt tccctgcaga caatgcgaga
     2521 gaatgaatca gaattcaaat atctgcttca ctcacggaca gaaagactgt ttagagtgct
     2581 ttcccgtgtc agaatctcaa cccgtttctg tcgtcaaaaa ggcgtatcag aaactgtgct
     2641 acattcatca tatcatggga aaggtgccag acgcttgcac tgcctgcgat ctggtcaatg
     2701 tggatttgga tgactgcatc tttgaacaat aaatgattta aatcaggtaa ggctgccgat
     2761 ggttatcttc cagattggct cgaggacact ctctctgaag gaataagaca gtggtggaag
     2821 ctcaaacctg gcccaccacc accaaagccc gcagagcggc ataaggacga cagcaggggt
     2881 cttgtgcttc ctgggtacaa gtacctcgga cccttcaacg gactcgacaa gggagagccg
     2941 gtcaacgagg cagacgccgc ggccctcgag cacgacaaag cctacgaccg gcagctcgac
     3001 agcggagaca acccgtacct caagtacaac cacgccgacg cggagtttca ggagcgcctt
     3061 aaagaagata cgtcttttgg gggcaacctc ggacgagcag tcttccaggc gaaaaagagg
     3121 gttcttgaac ctctgggcct ggttgaggaa cctgttaaga cggctccggg aaaaaagagg
     3181 ccggtagagc actctcctgt ggagccagac tcctcctcgg gaaccggaaa ggcgggccag
     3241 cagcctgcaa gaaaaagatt gaattttggt cagactggag acgcagactc agtacctgac
     3301 ccccagcctc tcggacagcc accagcagcc ccctctggtc tgggaactaa taccatggct
     3361 acaggcagtg gcgcaccaat ggcagacaat aacgagggtg ccgacggagt gggtaattcc
     3421 tcgggaaatt ggcattgcga ttccacatgg atgggcgaca gagtcatcac caccagcacc
     3481 cgaacctggg ccctgcccac ctacaacaac cacctctaca aacaaatttc cagccaatca
     3541 ggagcctcga acgacaatca ctactttggc tacagcaccc cttgggggta ttttgacttc
     3601 aacagattcc actgccactt ttcaccacgt gactggcaaa gactcatcaa caacaactgg
     3661 ggattccgac ccaagagact caacttcaag ctctttaaca ttcaagtcaa agaggtcacg
     3721 cagaatgacg gtacgacgac gattgccaat aaccttacca gcacggttca ggtgtttact
     3781 gactcggagt accagctccc gtacgtcctc ggctcggcgc atcaaggatg cctcccgccg
     3841 ttcccagcag acgtcttcat ggtgccacag tatggatacc tcaccctgaa caacgggagt
     3901 caggcagtag gacgctcttc attttactgc ctggagtact ttccttctca gatgctgcgt
     3961 accggaaaca actttacctt cagctacact tttgaggacg ttcctttcca cagcagctac
     4021 gctcacagcc agagtctgga ccgtctcatg aatcctctca tcgaccagta cctgtattac
     4081 ttgagcagaa caaacactcc aagtggaacc accacgcagt caaggcttca gttttctcag
     4141 gccggagcga gtgacattcg ggaccagtct aggaactggc ttcctggacc ctgttaccgc
     4201 cagcagcgag tatcaaagac atctgcggat aacaacaaca gtgaatactc gtggactgga
     4261 gctaccaagt accacctcaa tggcagagac tctctggtga atccgggccc ggctatggca
     4321 agccacaagg acgatgaaga aaagtttttt cctcagagcg gggttctcat ctttgggaag
     4381 caaggctcag agaaaacaaa tgtggacatt gaaaaggtca tgattacaga cgaagaggaa
     4441 atcaggacaa ccaatcccgt ggctacggag cagtatggtt ctgtatctac caacctccag
     4501 agaggcaaca gacaagcagc taccgcagat gtcaacacac aaggcgttct tccaggcatg
     4561 gtctggcagg acagagatgt gtaccttcag gggcccatct gggcaaagat tccacacacg
     4621 gacggacatt ttcacccctc tcccctcatg ggtggattcg gacttaaaca ccctcctcca
     4681 cagattctca tcaagaacac cccggtgcct gcgaatcctt cgaccacctt cagtgcggca
     4741 aagtttgctt ccttcatcac acagtactcc acgggacagg tcagcgtgga gatcgagtgg
     4801 gagctgcaga aggaaaacag caaacgctgg aatcccgaaa ttcagtacac ttccaactac
     4861 aacaagtctg ttaatgtgga ctttactgtg gacactaatg gcgtgtattc agagcctcgc
     4921 cccattggca ccagatacct gactcgtaat ctgtaattgg caggtcttgt taatcaataa
     4981 accgtttaat tcgtttcagt tgaactttgg tctctgcgta tttctttctt atctagtttc
     5041 catgctctag agcggccgcc accgcggtgg agctccagct tttgttccct ttagtgaggg
     5101 ttaattgcgc gcttggcgta atcatggtca tagctgtttc ctgtgtgaaa ttgttatccg
     5161 ctcacaattc cacacaacat acgagccgga agcataaagt gtaaagcctg gggtgcctaa
     5221 tgagtgagct aactcacatt aattgcgttg cgctcactgc ccgctttcca gtcgggaaac
     5281 ctgtcgtgcc agctgcatta atgaatcggc caacgcgcgg ggagaggcgg tttgcgtatt
     5341 gggcgctctt ccgcttcctc gctcactgac tcgctgcgct cggtcgttcg gctgcggcga
     5401 gcggtatcag ctcactcaaa ggcggtaata cggttatcca cagaatcagg ggataacgca
     5461 ggaaagaaca tgtgagcaaa aggccagcaa aaggccagga accgtaaaaa ggccgcgttg
     5521 ctggcgtttt tccataggct ccgcccccct gacgagcatc acaaaaatcg acgctcaagt
     5581 cagaggtggc gaaacccgac aggactataa agataccagg cgtttccccc tggaagctcc
     5641 ctcgtgcgct ctcctgttcc gaccctgccg cttaccggat acctgtccgc ctttctccct
     5701 tcgggaagcg tggcgctttc tcatagctca cgctgtaggt atctcagttc ggtgtaggtc
     5761 gttcgctcca agctgggctg tgtgcacgaa ccccccgttc agcccgaccg ctgcgcctta
     5821 tccggtaact atcgtcttga gtccaacccg gtaagacacg acttatcgcc actggcagca
     5881 gccactggta acaggattag cagagcgagg tatgtaggcg gtgctacaga gttcttgaag
     5941 tggtggccta actacggcta cactagaagg acagtatttg gtatctgcgc tctgctgaag
     6001 ccagttacct tcggaaaaag agttggtagc tcttgatccg gcaaacaaac caccgctggt
     6061 agcggtggtt tttttgtttg caagcagcag attacgcgca gaaaaaaagg atctcaagaa
     6121 gatcctttga tcttttctac ggggtctgac gctcagtgga acgaaaactc acgttaaggg
     6181 attttggtca tgagattatc aaaaaggatc ttcacctaga tccttttaaa ttaaaaatga
     6241 agttttaaat caatctaaag tatatatgag taaacttggt ctgacagtta ccaatgctta
     6301 atcagtgagg cacctatctc agcgatctgt ctatttcgtt catccatagt tgcctgactc
     6361 cccgtcgtgt agataactac gatacgggag ggcttaccat ctggccccag tgctgcaatg
     6421 ataccgcgag acccacgctc accggctcca gatttatcag caataaacca gccagccgga
     6481 agggccgagc gcagaagtgg tcctgcaact ttatccgcct ccatccagtc tattaattgt
     6541 tgccgggaag ctagagtaag tagttcgcca gttaatagtt tgcgcaacgt tgttgccatt
     6601 gctacaggca tcgtggtgtc acgctcgtcg tttggtatgg cttcattcag ctccggttcc
     6661 caacgatcaa ggcgagttac atgatccccc atgttgtgca aaaaagcggt tagctccttc
     6721 ggtcctccga tcgttgtcag aagtaagttg gccgcagtgt tatcactcat ggttatggca
     6781 gcactgcata attctcttac tgtcatgcca tccgtaagat gcttttctgt gactggtgag
     6841 tactcaacca agtcattctg agaatagtgt atgcggcgac cgagttgctc ttgcccggcg
     6901 tcaatacggg ataataccgc gccacatagc agaactttaa aagtgctcat cattggaaaa
     6961 cgttcttcgg ggcgaaaact ctcaaggatc ttaccgctgt tgagatccag ttcgatgtaa
     7021 cccactcgtg cacccaactg atcttcagca tcttttactt tcaccagcgt ttctgggtga
     7081 gcaaaaacag gaaggcaaaa tgccgcaaaa aagggaataa gggcgacacg gaaatgttga
     7141 atactcatac tcttcctttt tcaatattat tgaagcattt atcagggtta ttgtctcatg
     7201 agcggataca tatttgaatg tatttagaaa aataaacaaa taggggttcc gcgcacattt
     7261 ccccgaaaag tgccac
//
