[The description below was written by a language model from this plasmid's Addgene catalogue record and the feature table of its GenBank file.]
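Description:
pRC_RR_VP2/3 is a 7,276 bp AAV2-derived helper-type plasmid recorded as supplying wild-type VP2 and VP3 capsid proteins only, so that they can participate in capsid assembly. It carries no inverted terminal repeats, which means the plasmid itself cannot be replicated or packaged as an AAV genome; it is meant to provide capsid subunits in trans. The catalogue lists the backbone as "AAV2_VP2_VP3 only" and the insert as "empty", indicating that this is the unmodified parental or complementing form within a series of capsid-engineering constructs.

The annotated features describe a pBluescript-style cloning backbone: a high-copy ColE1/pUC origin for propagation in E. coli, an f1 phage origin, an ampicillin resistance gene (bla) with its own promoter, and a polylinker region flanked by T7 and T3 promoters, M13/KS/SK primer sites, and the lac promoter, operator and CAP binding site. Roughly 4 kb between the T7 and T3 sides carries no annotation other than a short motif auto-labelled as a WELQut protease site, which may simply be a chance match. This unannotated stretch presumably holds the AAV2 sequences, but the feature table does not mark the cap open reading frame, any rep sequences, the viral promoters driving expression, or the change that eliminates VP1, so these details are not stated in the record.

The associated work concerns random insertion of mCherry into the VP3 domain to produce fluorescent AAV capsids. A plausible use is therefore co-transfection with modified capsid constructs to supply wild-type VP2/VP3 subunits for mosaic capsids.
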