Addgene plasmid #65725: pRC_RR_VP2/3
Purpose: wt VP2/VP3 only to participate in capsid assembly; no ITR's
Depositing lab: Junghae Suh. Depositing organization: Rice University. Publication: Random Insertion of mCherry Into VP3 Domain of Adeno-associated Virus Yields Fluorescent Capsids With no Loss of Infectivity. Judd J, Wei F, Nguyen PQ, Tartaglia LJ, Agbandje-McKenna M, Silberg JJ, Suh J. Mol Ther Nucleic Acids. 2012 Nov 13;1:e54. doi: 10.1038/mtna.2012.46. PubMed 23629029.
Backbone
  Vector backbone: AAV2_VP2_VP3 only
  Total vector size (bp): 7276
Growth in bacteria
  Bacterial resistance: Ampicillin, 100 μg/mL
  Growth temperature: 37°C
  Growth strain: DH5alpha
  Copy number: Unknown
Gene/Insert
  Gene/Insert name: empty
Terms and licenses: Academic/Nonprofit Terms; Industry Terms: Not Available to Industry
How to cite: pRC_RR_VP2/3 was a gift from Junghae Suh (Addgene plasmid # 65725 ; http://n2t.net/addgene:65725 ; RRID:Addgene_65725)
