>Addgene plasmid #65725 | pRC_RR_VP2/3 | addgene partial sequence | sequence record 115758 | T3 5'-GCAATTAACCCTCACTAAAGG-3'
GCGGCCGCTCTAGAGCATGGAAACTAGATAAGAAAGAAATACGCAGAGACCAAAGTTCAACTGAAACGAA
TTAAACGGTTTATTGATTAACAAGACCTGCCAATTACAGATTACGAGTCAGGTATCTGGTGCCAATGGGG
CGAGGCTCTGAATACACGCCATTAGTGTCCACAGTAAAGTCCACATTAACAGACTTGTTGTAGTTGGAAG
TGTACTGAATTTCGGGATTCCAGCGTTTGCTGTTTTCCTTCTGCAGCTCCCACTCGATCTCCACGCTGAC
CTGTCCCGTGGAGTACTGTGTGATGAAGGAAGCAAACTTTGCCGCACTGAAGGTGGTCGAAGGATTCGCA
GGCACCGGGGTGTTCTTGATGAGAATCTGTGGAGGAGGGTGTTTAAGTCCGAATCCACCCATGAGGGGAG
AGGGGTGAAAATGTCCGTCCGTGTGTGGAATCTTTGCCCAGATGGGCCCCTGAAGGTACACATCTCTGTC
CTGCCAGACCATGCCTGGAAGAACGCCTTGTGTGTTGACATCTGCGGTAGCTGCTTGTCTGTTGCCTCTC
TGGAGGTTGGTAGATACAGAACCATACTGCTCCGTAGCCACGGGATTGGTTGTCCTGATTTCCTCTTCGT
CTGTAATCATGACCTTTTCAATGTCCACATTTGTTTTCTCTGAGCCTTGCTTCCCAAAGATGAGAACCCC
GCTCTGAGGAAAAAACTTTTCTTCATCGTCCTTGTGGCTTGCCATAGCCGGGCCCGGATTCACCAGAGAG
TCTCTGCCATTGAGGTGGTACTTGGTAGCTCCAGTCCACGAGTATTCACTGTTGTTGTTATCCGCAGATG
TCTTTGATACTCGCTGCTGGCGGTAACAGGGTCCAGGAAGCCAGTTCCTAGACTGGTCCCGAATGTCACT
CGCTCCGGCCTGAGAAAACTGAAGCCTTGACTGCGTGGTGGTTCCACTTGGAGTGTTTGTTCTGCTCAAG
TAATACAGGTACTGGTCGATGAGAGGATTCATGAGACGGTCCAGACTCTGGCTGTGAGCGTAGCTGCTGT
GGAAAGGAACGTCCTCAAAAGTGTAGCTGAAGGT
