>Addgene plasmid #65725 | pRC_RR_VP2/3 | addgene partial sequence | sequence record 116939 | pBluescript-KS 5'-TCGAGGTCGACGGTATC-3'
ATCCACTAGTTCTAGAGTCCTGTATTAGAGGTCACGTGAGTGTTTTGCGACATTTTGCGACACCATGTGG
TCACGCTGGGTATTTAAGCCCGAGTGAGCACGCAGGGTCTCCATTTTGAAGCGGGAGGTTTGAACGCGCA
GCCGCCATGCCGGGGTTTTACGAGATTGTGATTAAGGTCCCCAGCGACCTTGACGAGCATCTGCCCGGCA
TTTCTGACAGCTTTGTGAACTGGGTGGCCGAGAAGGAATGGGAGTTGCCGCCAGATTCTGACATGGATCT
GAATCTGATTGAGCAGGCACCCCTGACCGTGGCCGAGAAGCTGCAGCGCGACTTTCTGACGGAATGGCGT
CGTGTGAGTAAGGCCCCGGAGGCCCTTTTCTTTGTGCAATTTGAGAAGGGAGAGAGCTACTTCCACATGC
ACGTGCTCGTGGAAACCACCGGGGTGAAATCTATGGTTTTGGGACGTTTCCTGAGTCAGATTCGCGAAAA
ACTGATTCAGAGAATTTACCGCGGGATCGAGCCGACTTTGCCAAACTGGTTCGCGGTCACAAAGACCAGA
AATGGTGCCGGAGGCGGGAACAAGGTGGTGGATGAGTGCTACATCCCCAATTACTTGCTCCCCAAAACCC
AGCCTGAGCTCCAGTGGGCGTGGACTAATATGGAACAGTATTTAAGCGCCTGTTTGAATCTCACGGAGCG
TAAACGGTTGGTGGCGCAGCATCTGACGCACGTGTCGCAGACGCAGGAGCAGAACAAAGAGAATCAGAAT
CCCAATTCTGATGCGCCGGTGATCAGATCAAAAACTTCAGCCAGGTACATGGAGCTGGTCGGGTGGCTCG
TGGACAAGGGGATTACCTCGGAGAAGCAGTGGATACAGGAGGACCAGGCCTCATACATCTCCTTCAATGC
GGCCTCCAACTCGCGGTCCCAAATCAAGGCTGCCTTGGACAATGCGGGAAAGATTATGAGCCTGACTAAA
ACCGCCCCCGACTACCTGGTGGGCCAGCAGCCCGTGGAGGACATTT
